Addgene plasmid #40606: AMPK-β2-MYC
Depositing lab: Harvey Lodish. Depositing organization: Whitehead Institute for Biomedical Research. Publication: A revised model for AMP-activated protein kinase structure: The alpha-subunit binds to both the beta- and gamma-subunits although there is no direct binding between the beta- and gamma-subunits. Wong KA, Lodish HF. J Biol Chem. 2006 Nov 24;281(47):36434-42. Epub 2006 Sep 29. 10.1074/jbc.M607410200 PubMed 17012231.
Backbone
  Vector backbone: pCMV-Tag5a
  Backbone size w/o insert (bp): 4300
  Vector type: Mammalian Expression
  Selectable markers: Neomycin (select with G418)
Growth in bacteria
  Bacterial resistance: Kanamycin, 50 μg/mL
  Growth temperature: 37°C
  Growth strain: DH5alpha
  Copy number: High Copy
Gene/Insert
  Cloning method: Restriction Enzyme; 5′ cloning site PmeI/EcoRV (destroyed during cloning); 3′ cloning site SalI (not destroyed)
  Sequencing primers: 5′ CMV_fwd; 3′ T7
Terms and licenses: Academic/Nonprofit Terms; Industry Terms: Not Available to Industry
Depositor comments: Does not express well. Minimal kozak only GCCATGGG.
How to cite: AMPK-β2-MYC was a gift from Harvey Lodish (Addgene plasmid # 40606 ; http://n2t.net/addgene:40606 ; RRID:Addgene_40606)
