[The description below was written by a language model from this plasmid's Addgene catalogue record.]
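Description:
AMPK-β2-MYC is a mammalian expression plasmid built on the pCMV-Tag5a backbone (about 4.3 kb without insert). It is a high-copy plasmid selected with kanamycin in bacteria, and it carries a neomycin resistance marker so that transfected mammalian cells can be selected with G418. The use of a CMV forward sequencing primer fits the backbone's design, in which a cytomegalovirus immediate-early promoter drives strong constitutive expression of the cloned open reading frame. A T7 primer site lies on the 3′ side of the cloning region.

The record has no detailed insert entry, so the gene name, species and insert size are not explicitly stated. The plasmid name and the associated study indicate that the payload is the β2 regulatory subunit of AMP-activated protein kinase carrying a Myc epitope tag. In the pCMV-Tag5 series this tag is normally supplied by the vector at the C-terminus, although the record does not confirm its position. The fragment was inserted by restriction cloning: a blunt PmeI/EcoRV junction at the 5′ end destroyed both sites, while the SalI site at the 3′ end was preserved.

The depositor notes that the construct does not express well and that only a minimal Kozak context surrounds the start codon, which may contribute to the weak translation. The linked work examined how the α, β and γ subunits of AMPK assemble, so the plasmid is suited to co-expressing epitope-tagged subunits in mammalian cells. The β2 subunit can then be detected or immunoprecipitated through its Myc tag in subunit interaction studies.
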