>Addgene plasmid #40606 | AMPK-β2-MYC | addgene partial sequence | sequence record 53909 | T7 5'-TAATACGACTCACTATAGGG-3'
CTTCGGTCTTATTATTAGGTACCGGGCCCTACAGATCCTCTTCAGAGATGAGTTTCTGCTCGAGGTCGAC
GATGGGCTTATACAGCAGCGTGGTGACATACTTCTTCTTGTAGCGATGGGTTGCGCTAAGGACCATCACA
CTGTCCTTAATGGACAGTGCATAGAGATGGTTCAGCATAACATGATTGGGCTCAGGAAGTAAGGCTGGGT
CACATGAAATATTCGTGTCCTTGTTAAGAATAACTTGGAGTAGGTGAGGGGGCAGGATGGGTGGGGATTT
GAATCTCTCCTCAGATCGAAACACATACATTTCTTGACCGTAAGGCCCAGGGGGTGAGCTGGACAGGTCT
CGACATGACGTCTCCGAGCTTTCCATAGAGTCTAACTTTAAAGCGTCAAATACTTCAAAATCAGATTTCT
TGACGTGGATCAAGTTATTAATTGTTCCAAGCTGACTGGTAACCACAGGCTCTGACGGATCATGAACCCA
CTGTCCGTCCACAAAGAACTTGTACTGATGCTCTCCCTCTGGAAGATCCAGGATGGCAACGAAGTCATTA
TGACTCTTTATCAGAGGGATCTTGGTGCTCCAATTGTTGAAGGACCCAGAGATGAAGACCTCCTTGCCTC
CTTCAGACCAGCGGATAACGGTGGGCCGGGCCTGCTGGGCGGGCTTCACAGAATCATCCAAATCCTGCTG
CCAGGGTACAAACTCTTTGTCCCCGGGGAGCTTGGAGTCGGGCAGGCTGAAGACGCTGGGGTCGTCCGTG
CTCCCCACCATGATCTTGTGCTCCTTTCCCGGGCCATGGCCGCCGCCCTCAGCTCGAGCAGCTTTGGCTC
CGTGGCGCTCCCCGGACACCCGCTCGCTGGTAGTGTTTCCCATGGCGAANGGCGAATTCGTTTATCGATC
TGACCGGGACGCGGTAACGCCACCGGACACT
